Addgene plasmid #76315: NRK gRNA (BRDN0001144922)
Purpose: 3rd generation lentiviral gRNA plasmid targeting human NRK
Depositing lab: John Doench & David Root. Depositing organization: Broad Institute. Publication: Optimized sgRNA design to maximize activity and minimize off-target effects of CRISPR-Cas9. Doench JG, Fusi N, Sullender M, Hegde M, Vaimberg EW, Donovan KF, Smith I, Tothova Z, Wilen C, Orchard R, Virgin HW, Listgarten J, Root DE. Nat Biotechnol. 2016 Jan 18. doi: 10.1038/nbt.3437. PubMed 26780180.
Backbone
  Vector backbone: lentiGuide-Puro
  Backbone manufacturer: Zhang Lab (Addgene plasmid # 52963)
  Vector type: Mammalian Expression, Lentiviral, CRISPR
  Selectable markers: Puromycin
Growth in bacteria
  Bacterial resistance: Ampicillin, 100 μg/mL
  Growth temperature: 37°C
  Growth strain: DH5alpha
  Copy number: High Copy
Gene/Insert
  Gene/Insert name: NRK (alt names: NRK; NM_198465.3)
  gRNA/shRNA sequence: AGAACCACAAGATTTGGACC
  Species: H. sapiens (human)
  Entrez Gene: NRK (a.k.a. NESK, FLJ16788, MGC131849, DKFZp686A17109)
  Promoter: hU6
  Cloning method: Unknown
  Sequencing primers: 5′ U6-F; 3′ pS2-R
Terms and licenses: Academic/Nonprofit Terms; Industry Terms: Not Available to Industry
Depositor comments: The gRNA was designed to target the following Genbank reference sequence(s): NM_198465.3. Note that this plasmid does NOT contain Cas9. It should be used in conjunction with lentiCas9-Blast (Addgene #52962) or otherwise with cell lines already expressing Cas9. Browse the full kinome gRNA library at http://www.addgene.org/pooled-library/broadgpp-human-kinome/ or visit http://www.broadinstitute.org/rnai/public/ for detailed protocols and information.
How to cite: NRK gRNA (BRDN0001144922) was a gift from John Doench & David Root (Addgene plasmid # 76315 ; http://n2t.net/addgene:76315 ; RRID:Addgene_76315)
