[The description below was written by a language model from this plasmid's Addgene catalogue record and pLannotate feature annotations shown in this document.]
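Description:
NRK gRNA (BRDN0001144922) is a third-generation lentiviral CRISPR guide plasmid built on the lentiGuide-Puro backbone and designed to express a single guide RNA against human NRK (Nik-related kinase, also known as NESK), with the guide designed against the NM_198465.3 reference transcript. It is maintained in E. coli as a high-copy plasmid through a ColE1/pUC-type origin with ampicillin resistance from β-lactamase. The backbone also carries an f1 origin, an SV40 origin, and remnants of lac and phage-promoter cloning sequences.

The lentiviral transfer region begins with an RSV promoter fused to a truncated HIV-1 5' LTR, which makes genomic RNA production Tat-independent, followed by the Ψ packaging signal with a gag fragment and the Rev response element for nuclear export of the viral RNA. Inside it, a human U6 RNA polymerase III promoter drives the NRK-specific spacer joined to the Streptococcus pyogenes Cas9 guide scaffold. A cPPT/CTS element follows. Downstream, the EF-1α core promoter with its intron A expresses puromycin N-acetyltransferase to select transduced mammalian cells, and a WPRE enhances transcript expression. A self-inactivating ΔU3 3' LTR closes the provirus, followed by an SV40 polyadenylation signal.

The plasmid does not encode Cas9, so it must be used together with a separate Cas9 vector such as lentiCas9-Blast or in cells that already express the nuclease. It belongs to a human kinome guide collection built using optimized sgRNA design rules and is intended for knockout of NRK after lentiviral delivery and puromycin selection.
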