Features (pLannotate 1.2.2; 29 found; start..end, strand, type, name):
     14..80      +  CDS            small t antigen (fragment): SV40 (simian virus 40) small t antigen
    106..317     +  promoter       EF-1α core promoter: core promoter for human elongation factor EF-1α
    318..1256    +  intron         EF-1α intron A: intron upstream of the start codon of human EF-1α
   1278..1877    +  CDS            PuroR (fragment): puromycin N-acetyltransferase; pac from Streptomyces; confers resistance to puromycin
   1893..2481    +  misc_feature   WPRE: woodchuck hepatitis virus posttranscriptional regulatory element
   2532..2551    +  misc_feature   cPPT/CTS (fragment): central polypurine tract and central termination sequence of HIV-1
   2553..2786    +  LTR            3' LTR (ΔU3): self-inactivating 3' long terminal repeat (LTR) from HIV-1
   2864..2985    +  polyA_signal   SV40 poly(A) signal: SV40 polyadenylation signal
   3025..3160    +  rep_origin     SV40 ori: SV40 origin of replication
   3181..3199    -  promoter       T7 promoter: promoter for bacteriophage T7 RNA polymerase
   3207..3362    +  CDS            lacZα (fragment): LacZα fragment of β-galactosidase; lacZ fragment
   3367..3795    +  rep_origin     f1 ori (sequence partly withheld): f1 bacteriophage origin of replication; arrow indicates direction of (+) strand synthesis
   3848..3952    +  promoter       AmpR promoter: bla
   3953..4813    +  CDS            AmpR: β-lactamase; bla; confers resistance to ampicillin, carbenicillin, and related antibiotics
   4984..5572    +  rep_origin     ori: high-copy-number ColE1/pMB1/pBR322/pUC origin of replication
   5755..5847    +  CDS            lacI (fragment): lac repressor; lacI; The lac repressor binds to the lac operator to inhibit transcription in E. coli. This inhibition can be relieved by adding lactose or isopropyl-β-D-thiogalactopyranoside (IPTG).
   5860..5881    +  protein_bind   CAP binding site: CAP binding activates transcription in the presence of cAMP. E. coli catabolite activator protein
   5896..5926    +  promoter       lac promoter: promoter for the E. coli lac operon
   5934..5950    +  protein_bind   lac operator: The lac repressor binds to the lac operator to inhibit transcription in E. coli. This inhibition can be relieved by adding lactose or isopropyl-β-D-thiogalactopyranoside (IPTG). lac repressor encoded by lacI
   5995..6013    +  promoter       T3 promoter: promoter for bacteriophage T3 RNA polymerase
   6041..6267    +  promoter       RSV promoter: Rous sarcoma virus enhancer/promoter
   6268..6448    +  LTR            5' LTR (truncated): truncated 5' long terminal repeat (LTR) from HIV-1
   6495..6620    +  misc_feature   HIV-1 Ψ: packaging signal of human immunodeficiency virus type 1
   6604..6967    +  CDS            HIV-1 gag (fragment): gag protein from human immunodeficiency virus 1; gag
   7113..7346    +  misc_feature   RRE: The Rev response element (RRE) of HIV-1 allows for Rev-dependent mRNA export from the nucleus to the cytoplasm.
   7723..7749    +  CDS            Rev (fragment): human immunodeficiency virus 1 (HIV-1) Rev protein; rev; enhances nuclear export of unspliced and incompletely spliced viral mRNAs
   7753..7993    +  promoter       U6 promoter: RNA polymerase III promoter for human U6 snRNA
   8023..8098    +  misc_RNA       gRNA scaffold: guide RNA scaffold for the Streptococcus pyogenes CRISPR/Cas9 system
   8154..8271    +  misc_feature   cPPT/CTS: central polypurine tract and central termination sequence of HIV-1
>Addgene plasmid #76315 | NRK gRNA (BRDN0001144922) | addgene full sequence | sequence record 185604 | Addgene Assembled Sequence
CCCGGGTGCAAAGATGGATAAAGTTTTAAACAGAGAGGAATCTTTGCAGCTAATGGACCTTCTAGGTCTT
GAAAGGAGTGGGAATTGGCTCCGGTGCCCGTCAGTGGGCAGAGCGCACATCGCCCACAGTCCCCGAGAAG
TTGGGGGGAGGGGTCGGCAATTGATCCGGTGCCTAGAGAAGGTGGCGCGGGGTAAACTGGGAAAGTGATG
TCGTGTACTGGCTCCGCCTTTTTCCCGAGGGTGGGGGAGAACCGTATATAAGTGCAGTAGTCGCCGTGAA
CGTTCTTTTTCGCAACGGGTTTGCCGCCAGAACACAGGTAAGTGCCGTGTGTGGTTCCCGCGGGCCTGGC
CTCTTTACGGGTTATGGCCCTTGCGTGCCTTGAATTACTTCCACCTGGCTGCAGTACGTGATTCTTGATC
CCGAGCTTCGGGTTGGAAGTGGGTGGGAGAGTTCGAGGCCTTGCGCTTAAGGAGCCCCTTCGCCTCGTGC
TTGAGTTGAGGCCTGGCCTGGGCGCTGGGGCCGCCGCGTGCGAATCTGGTGGCACCTTCGCGCCTGTCTC
GCTGCTTTCGATAAGTCTCTAGCCATTTAAAATTTTTGATGACCTGCTGCGACGCTTTTTTTCTGGCAAG
ATAGTCTTGTAAATGCGGGCCAAGATCTGCACACTGGTATTTCGGTTTTTGGGGCCGCGGGCGGCGACGG
GGCCCGTGCGTCCCAGCGCACATGTTCGGCGAGGCGGGGCCTGCGAGCGCGGCCACCGAGAATCGGACGG
GGGTAGTCTCAAGCTGGCCGGCCTGCTCTGGTGCCTGGCCTCGCGCCGCCGTGTATCGCCCCGCCCTGGG
CGGCAAGGCTGGCCCGGTCGGCACCAGTTGCGTGAGCGGAAAGATGGCCGCTTCCCGGCCCTGCTGCAGG
GAGCTCAAAATGGAGGACGCGGCGCTCGGGAGAGCGGGCGGGTGAGTCACCCACACAAAGGAAAAGGGCC
TTTCCGTCCTCAGCCGTCGCTTCATGTGACTCCACGGAGTACCGGGCGCCGTCCAGGCACCTCGATTAGT
TCTCGAGCTTTTGGAGTACGTCGTCTTTAGGTTGGGGGGAGGGGTTTTATGCGATGGAGTTTCCCCACAC
TGAGTGGGTGGAGACTGAAGTTAGGCCAGCTTGGCACTTGATGTAATTCTCCTTGGAATTTGCCCTTTTT
GAGTTTGGATCTTGGTTCATTCTCAAGCCTCAGACAGTGGTTCAAAGTTTTTTTCTTCCATTTCAGGTGT
CGTGACGTACGGCCACCATGACCGAGTACAAGCCCACGGTGCGCCTCGCCACCCGCGACGACGTCCCCAG
GGCCGTACGCACCCTCGCCGCCGCGTTCGCCGACTACCCCGCCACGCGCCACACCGTCGATCCGGACCGC
CACATCGAGCGGGTCACCGAGCTGCAAGAACTCTTCCTCACGCGCGTCGGGCTCGACATCGGCAAGGTGT
GGGTCGCGGACGACGGCGCCGCCGTGGCGGTCTGGACCACGCCGGAGAGCGTCGAAGCGGGGGCGGTGTT
CGCCGAGATCGGCCCGCGCATGGCCGAGTTGAGCGGTTCCCGGCTGGCCGCGCAGCAACAGATGGAAGGC
CTCCTGGCGCCGCACCGGCCCAAGGAGCCCGCGTGGTTCCTGGCCACCGTCGGAGTCTCGCCCGACCACC
AGGGCAAGGGTCTGGGCAGCGCCGTCGTGCTCCCCGGAGTGGAGGCGGCCGAGCGCGCCGGGGTGCCCGC
CTTCCTGGAGACCTCCGCGCCCCGCAACCTCCCCTTCTACGAGCGGCTCGGCTTCACCGTCACCGCCGAC
GTCGAGGTGCCCGAAGGACCGCGCACCTGGTGCATGACCCGCAAGCCCGGTGCCTGAACGCGTTAAGTCG
ACAATCAACCTCTGGATTACAAAATTTGTGAAAGATTGACTGGTATTCTTAACTATGTTGCTCCTTTTAC
GCTATGTGGATACGCTGCTTTAATGCCTTTGTATCATGCTATTGCTTCCCGTATGGCTTTCATTTTCTCC
TCCTTGTATAAATCCTGGTTGCTGTCTCTTTATGAGGAGTTGTGGCCCGTTGTCAGGCAACGTGGCGTGG
TGTGCACTGTGTTTGCTGACGCAACCCCCACTGGTTGGGGCATTGCCACCACCTGTCAGCTCCTTTCCGG
GACTTTCGCTTTCCCCCTCCCTATTGCCACGGCGGAACTCATCGCCGCCTGCCTTGCCCGCTGCTGGACA
GGGGCTCGGCTGTTGGGCACTGACAATTCCGTGGTGTTGTCGGGGAAATCATCGTCCTTTCCTTGGCTGC
TCGCCTGTGTTGCCACCTGGATTCTGCGCGGGACGTCCTTCTGCTACGTCCCTTCGGCCCTCAATCCAGC
GGACCTTCCTTCCCGCGGCCTGCTGCCGGCTCTGCGGCCTCTTCCGCGTCTTCGCCTTCGCCCTCAGACG
AGTCGGATCTCCCTTTGGGCCGCCTCCCCGCGTCGACTTTAAGACCAATGACTTACAAGGCAGCTGTAGA
TCTTAGCCACTTTTTAAAAGAAAAGGGGGGACTGGAAGGGCTAATTCACTCCCAACGAAGACAAGATCTG
CTTTTTGCTTGTACTGGGTCTCTCTGGTTAGACCAGATCTGAGCCTGGGAGCTCTCTGGCTAACTAGGGA
ACCCACTGCTTAAGCCTCAATAAAGCTTGCCTTGAGTGCTTCAAGTAGTGTGTGCCCGTCTGTTGTGTGA
CTCTGGTAACTAGAGATCCCTCAGACCCTTTTAGTCAGTGTGGAAAATCTCTAGCAGTACGTATAGTAGT
TCATGTCATCTTATTATTCAGTATTTATAACTTGCAAAGAAATGAATATCAGAGAGTGAGAGGAACTTGT
TTATTGCAGCTTATAATGGTTACAAATAAAGCAATAGCATCACAAATTTCACAAATAAAGCATTTTTTTC
ACTGCATTCTAGTTGTGGTTTGTCCAAACTCATCAATGTATCTTATCATGTCTGGCTCTAGCTATCCCGC
CCCTAACTCCGCCCATCCCGCCCCTAACTCCGCCCAGTTCCGCCCATTCTCCGCCCCATGGCTGACTAAT
TTTTTTTATTTATGCAGAGGCCGAGGCCGCCTCGGCCTCTGAGCTATTCCAGAAGTAGTGAGGAGGCTTT
TTTGGAGGCCTAGGGACGTACCCAATTCGCCCTATAGTGAGTCGTATTACGCGCGCTCACTGGCCGTCGT
TTTACAACGTCGTGACTGGGAAAACCCTGGCGTTACCCAACTTAATCGCCTTGCAGCACATCCCCCTTTC
GCCAGCTGGCGTAATAGCGAAGAGGCCCGCACCGATCGCCCTTCCCAACAGTTGCGCAGCCTGAATGGCG
AATGGG
[124 nt withheld, positions 3367-3490]
C
[91 nt withheld, positions 3492-3582]
A
[49 nt withheld, positions 3584-3632]
CCTTTGACGTTGGAGTCCACGTTCTTT
[37 nt withheld, positions 3660-3696]
ACCCTATCTCGGTCTATTCTTTTGATTTATAAGGGATTTTGCCGATTTCGGCCTATTGGTTAAAAAATGA
GCTGATTTAACAAAAATTTAACGCGAATTTTAACAAAATATTAACGCTTACAATTTAGGTGGCACTTTTC
GGGGAAATGTGCGCGGAACCCCTATTTGTTTATTTTTCTAAATACATTCAAATATGTATCCGCTCATGAG
ACAATAACCCTGATAAATGCTTCAATAATATTGAAAAAGGAAGAGTATGAGTATTCAACATTTCCGTGTC
GCCCTTATTCCCTTTTTTGCGGCATTTTGCCTTCCTGTTTTTGCTCACCCAGAAACGCTGGTGAAAGTAA
AAGATGCTGAAGATCAGTTGGGTGCACGAGTGGGTTACATCGAACTGGATCTCAACAGCGGTAAGATCCT
TGAGAGTTTTCGCCCCGAAGAACGTTTTCCAATGATGAGCACTTTTAAAGTTCTGCTATGTGGCGCGGTA
TTATCCCGTATTGACGCCGGGCAAGAGCAACTCGGTCGCCGCATACACTATTCTCAGAATGACTTGGTTG
AGTACTCACCAGTCACAGAAAAGCATCTTACGGATGGCATGACAGTAAGAGAATTATGCAGTGCTGCCAT
AACCATGAGTGATAACACTGCGGCCAACTTACTTCTGACAACGATCGGAGGACCGAAGGAGCTAACCGCT
TTTTTGCACAACATGGGGGATCATGTAACTCGCCTTGATCGTTGGGAACCGGAGCTGAATGAAGCCATAC
CAAACGACGAGCGTGACACCACGATGCCTGTAGCAATGGCAACAACGTTGCGCAAACTATTAACTGGCGA
ACTACTTACTCTAGCTTCCCGGCAACAATTAATAGACTGGATGGAGGCGGATAAAGTTGCAGGACCACTT
CTGCGCTCGGCCCTTCCGGCTGGCTGGTTTATTGCTGATAAATCTGGAGCCGGTGAGCGTGGGTCTCGCG
GTATCATTGCAGCACTGGGGCCAGATGGTAAGCCCTCCCGTATCGTAGTTATCTACACGACGGGGAGTCA
GGCAACTATGGATGAACGAAATAGACAGATCGCTGAGATAGGTGCCTCACTGATTAAGCATTGGTAACTG
TCAGACCAAGTTTACTCATATATACTTTAGATTGATTTAAAACTTCATTTTTAATTTAAAAGGATCTAGG
TGAAGATCCTTTTTGATAATCTCATGACCAAAATCCCTTAACGTGAGTTTTCGTTCCACTGAGCGTCAGA
CCCCGTAGAAAAGATCAAAGGATCTTCTTGAGATCCTTTTTTTCTGCGCGTAATCTGCTGCTTGCAAACA
AAAAAACCACCGCTACCAGCGGTGGTTTGTTTGCCGGATCAAGAGCTACCAACTCTTTTTCCGAAGGTAA
CTGGCTTCAGCAGAGCGCAGATACCAAATACTGTTCTTCTAGTGTAGCCGTAGTTAGGCCACCACTTCAA
GAACTCTGTAGCACCGCCTACATACCTCGCTCTGCTAATCCTGTTACCAGTGGCTGCTGCCAGTGGCGAT
AAGTCGTGTCTTACCGGGTTGGACTCAAGACGATAGTTACCGGATAAGGCGCAGCGGTCGGGCTGAACGG
GGGGTTCGTGCACACAGCCCAGCTTGGAGCGAACGACCTACACCGAACTGAGATACCTACAGCGTGAGCT
ATGAGAAAGCGCCACGCTTCCCGAAGGGAGAAAGGCGGACAGGTATCCGGTAAGCGGCAGGGTCGGAACA
GGAGAGCGCACGAGGGAGCTTCCAGGGGGAAACGCCTGGTATCTTTATAGTCCTGTCGGGTTTCGCCACC
TCTGACTTGAGCGTCGATTTTTGTGATGCTCGTCAGGGGGGCGGAGCCTATGGAAAAACGCCAGCAACGC
GGCCTTTTTACGGTTCCTGGCCTTTTGCTGGCCTTTTGCTCACATGTTCTTTCCTGCGTTATCCCCTGAT
TCTGTGGATAACCGTATTACCGCCTTTGAGTGAGCTGATACCGCTCGCCGCAGCCGAACGACCGAGCGCA
GCGAGTCAGTGAGCGAGGAAGCGGAAGAGCGCCCAATACGCAAACCGCCTCTCCCCGCGCGTTGGCCGAT
TCATTAATGCAGCTGGCACGACAGGTTTCCCGACTGGAAAGCGGGCAGTGAGCGCAACGCAATTAATGTG
AGTTAGCTCACTCATTAGGCACCCCAGGCTTTACACTTTATGCTTCCGGCTCGTATGTTGTGTGGAATTG
TGAGCGGATAACAATTTCACACAGGAAACAGCTATGACCATGATTACGCCAAGCGCGCAATTAACCCTCA
CTAAAGGGAACAAAAGCTGGAGCTGCAAGCTTAATGTAGTCTTATGCAATACTCTTGTAGTCTTGCAACA
TGGTAACGATGAGTTAGCAACATGCCTTACAAGGAGAGAAAAAGCACCGTGCATGCCGATTGGTGGAAGT
AAGGTGGTACGATCGTGCCTTATTAGGAAGGCAACAGACGGGTCTGACATGGATTGGACGAACCACTGAA
TTGCCGCATTGCAGAGATATTGTATTTAAGTGCCTAGCTCGATACATAAACGGGTCTCTCTGGTTAGACC
AGATCTGAGCCTGGGAGCTCTCTGGCTAACTAGGGAACCCACTGCTTAAGCCTCAATAAAGCTTGCCTTG
AGTGCTTCAAGTAGTGTGTGCCCGTCTGTTGTGTGACTCTGGTAACTAGAGATCCCTCAGACCCTTTTAG
TCAGTGTGGAAAATCTCTAGCAGTGGCGCCCGAACAGGGACTTGAAAGCGAAAGGGAAACCAGAGGAGCT
CTCTCGACGCAGGACTCGGCTTGCTGAAGCGCGCACGGCAAGAGGCGAGGGGCGGCGACTGGTGAGTACG
CCAAAAATTTTGACTAGCGGAGGCTAGAAGGAGAGAGATGGGTGCGAGAGCGTCAGTATTAAGCGGGGGA
GAATTAGATCGCGATGGGAAAAAATTCGGTTAAGGCCAGGGGGAAAGAAAAAATATAAATTAAAACATAT
AGTATGGGCAAGCAGGGAGCTAGAACGATTCGCAGTTAATCCTGGCCTGTTAGAAACATCAGAAGGCTGT
AGACAAATACTGGGACAGCTACAACCATCCCTTCAGACAGGATCAGAAGAACTTAGATCATTATATAATA
CAGTAGCAACCCTCTATTGTGTGCATCAAAGGATAGAGATAAAAGACACCAAGGAAGCTTTAGACAAGAT
AGAGGAAGAGCAAAACAAAAGTAAGACCACCGCACAGCAAGCGGCCGCTGATCTTCAGACCTGGAGGAGG
AGATATGAGGGACAATTGGAGAAGTGAATTATATAAATATAAAGTAGTAAAAATTGAACCATTAGGAGTA
GCACCCACCAAGGCAAAGAGAAGAGTGGTGCAGAGAGAAAAAAGAGCAGTGGGAATAGGAGCTTTGTTCC
TTGGGTTCTTGGGAGCAGCAGGAAGCACTATGGGCGCAGCGTCAATGACGCTGACGGTACAGGCCAGACA
ATTATTGTCTGGTATAGTGCAGCAGCAGAACAATTTGCTGAGGGCTATTGAGGCGCAACAGCATCTGTTG
CAACTCACAGTCTGGGGCATCAAGCAGCTCCAGGCAAGAATCCTGGCTGTGGAAAGATACCTAAAGGATC
AACAGCTCCTGGGGATTTGGGGTTGCTCTGGAAAACTCATTTGCACCACTGCTGTGCCTTGGAATGCTAG
TTGGAGTAATAAATCTCTGGAACAGATTTGGAATCACACGACCTGGATGGAGTGGGACAGAGAAATTAAC
AATTACACAAGCTTAATACACTCCTTAATTGAAGAATCGCAAAACCAGCAAGAAAAGAATGAACAAGAAT
TATTGGAATTAGATAAATGGGCAAGTTTGTGGAATTGGTTTAACATAACAAATTGGCTGTGGTATATAAA
ATTATTCATAATGATAGTAGGAGGCTTGGTAGGTTTAAGAATAGTTTTTGCTGTACTTTCTATAGTGAAT
AGAGTTAGGCAGGGATATTCACCATTATCGTTTCAGACCCACCTCCCAACCCCGAGGGGACCCAGAGAGG
GCCTATTTCCCATGATTCCTTCATATTTGCATATACGATACAAGGCTGTTAGAGAGATAATTAGAATTAA
TTTGACTGTAAACACAAAGATATTAGTACAAAATACGTGACGTAGAAAGTAATAATTTCTTGGGTAGTTT
GCAGTTTTAAAATTATGTTTTAAAATGGACTATCATATGCTTACCGTAACTTGAAAGTATTTCGATTTCT
TGGCTTTATATATCTTGTGGAAAGGACGAAACACCGAGAACCACAAGATTTGGACCGTTTTAGAGCTAGA
AATAGCAAGTTAAAATAAGGCTAGTCCGTTATCAACTTGAAAAAGTGGCACCGAGTCGGTGCTTTTTTAA
GCTTGGCGTAACTAGATCTTGAGACAAATGGCAGTATTCATCCACAATTTTAAAAGAAAAGGGGGGATTG
GGGGGTACAGTGCAGGGGAAAGAATAGTAGACATAATAGCAACAGACATACAAACTAAAGAATTACAAAA
ACAAATTACAAAAATTCAAAATTTTCGGGTTTATTACAGGGACAGCAGAGATCCACTTTGGCGCCGGCTC
GAGGGGG
