>Addgene plasmid #76315 | NRK gRNA (BRDN0001144922) | depositor partial sequence | sequence record 143775 | Target Sequence
AGAACCACAAGATTTGGACC
