>Addgene plasmid #76315 | NRK gRNA (BRDN0001144922) | addgene partial sequence | sequence record 185603 | hU6-F
AGAAAGTAATAATTTCTTGGGTAGTTTGCAGTTTTAAAATTATGTTTTAAAATGGACTATCATATGCTTA
CCGTAACTTGAAAGTATTTCGATTTCTTGGCTTTATATATCTTGTGGAAAGGACGAAACACCGAGAACCA
CAAGATTTGGACCGTTTTAGAGCTAGAAATAGCAAGTTAAAATAAGGCTAGTCCGTTATCAACTTGAAAA
AGTGGCACCGAGTCGGTGCTTTTTTAAGCTTGGCGTAACTAGATCTTGAGACAAATGGCAGTATTCATCC
ACAATTTTAAAAGAAAAGGGGGGATTGGGGGGTACAGTGCAGGGGAAAGAATAGTAGACATAATAGCAAC
AGACATACAAACTAAAGAATTACAAAAACAAATTACAAAAATTCAAAATTTTCGGGTTTATTACAGGGAC
AGCAGAGATCCACTTTGGCGCCGGCTCGAGGGGGCCCGGGTGCAAAGATGGATAAAGTTTTAAACAGAGA
GGAATCTTTGCAGCTAATGGACCTTCTAGGTCTTGAAAGGAGTGGGAATTGGCTCCGGTGCCCGTCAGTG
GGCAGAGCGC
